Addgene plasmid #211572: peMBD2G (pc2399)
Purpose: Expresses fl. MBD2 GFP tagged in mammalian cells
Depositing lab: Cristina Cardoso. Depositing organization: Technische Universitaet Darmstadt. Publication: Direct homo- and hetero-interactions of MeCP2 and MBD2. Becker A, Allmann L, Hofstatter M, Casa V, Weber P, Lehmkuhl A, Herce HD, Cardoso MC. PLoS One. 2013;8(1):e53730. doi: 10.1371/journal.pone.0053730. Epub 2013 Jan 15. PubMed 23335972.
Backbone
  Vector backbone: pEGFP-N1
  Backbone manufacturer: Clontech Vector
  Total vector size (bp): 4700
  Vector type: Mammalian Expression
  Selectable markers: Neomycin (select with G418)
Growth in bacteria
  Bacterial resistance: Kanamycin, 50 μg/mL
  Growth temperature: 37°C
  Growth strain: DH5alpha
  Copy number: High Copy
Gene/Insert
  Gene/Insert name: MBD2 (alt name: Mus musculus methyl-CpG binding domain protein 2)
  Species: M. musculus (mouse)
  Insert size (bp): 1971
  Promoter: CMV
  Tag / fusion protein: GFP (C terminal on insert)
  Cloning method: Restriction Enzyme; 5′ cloning site EcoRI (unknown if destroyed); 3′ cloning site BsrGI (not destroyed)
  Sequencing primers: 5′ CGCAAATGGGCGGTAGGCGTG; 3′ GGTGCAGATGAACTTCAG
Terms and licenses: Academic/Nonprofit Terms; Industry Terms: Not Available to Industry
How to cite: peMBD2G (pc2399) was a gift from Cristina Cardoso (Addgene plasmid # 211572 ; http://n2t.net/addgene:211572 ; RRID:Addgene_211572)
