[The description below was written by a language model from this plasmid's Addgene catalogue record and pLannotate feature annotations shown in this document.]
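Description:
peMBD2G (pc2399) is a mammalian expression plasmid built on the Clontech pEGFP-N1 backbone that produces full-length mouse MBD2 (methyl-CpG binding domain protein 2) fused at its C terminus to EGFP. The fusion is driven by the human cytomegalovirus immediate early enhancer and promoter, with the MBD2 coding region placed just downstream of a remnant of the multiple cloning site. It continues after a short linker into the mammalian codon-optimised EGFP reading frame, and transcripts are terminated by the SV40 polyadenylation signal. The insert was introduced by restriction cloning between EcoRI and BsrGI. The automated annotation labels the MBD2 CDS by its best match to the human protein, but the catalogue entry gives the species as mouse. The catalogued insert size of about 1.97 kb matches MBD2 plus EGFP together rather than MBD2 alone, and the listed total of 4.7 kb corresponds to the empty backbone, whereas the sequenced plasmid is 5,962 nt.

Propagation in E. coli relies on a high-copy ColE1/pUC-type origin, and an f1 origin is also present for single-stranded DNA production. A single Tn5 aminoglycoside phosphotransferase gene (NeoR/KanR) serves both hosts. A bacterial bla-type promoter gives kanamycin resistance in bacteria, and the adjacent SV40 enhancer/early promoter, paired with the HSV TK polyadenylation signal, gives G418 resistance for selecting stably transfected mammalian cells. The short large T antigen, ble and bGH poly(A) fragments in the feature table appear to be backbone remnants or partial matches rather than functional elements.

The construct is used to express and visualise MBD2 in mammalian cells. The associated publication concerns homo- and hetero-interactions between MeCP2 and MBD2, which suggests use in localisation and protein interaction studies of these methyl-CpG binding proteins.
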