Features (pLannotate 1.2.2; 15 found; start..end, strand, type, name):
     80..383     +  enhancer       CMV enhancer: human cytomegalovirus immediate early enhancer
    384..587     +  promoter       CMV promoter: human cytomegalovirus (CMV) immediate early promoter
    610..653     +  misc_feature   MCS (fragment): multiple cloning site
    673..1914    +  CDS            MBD2: MBD2_HUMAN - Experimental evidence at protein level: Swiss-Prot protein existence level 1. Binds CpG islands in promoters where the DNA is methylated at position 5 of cytosine within CpG dinucleotides. Binds hemimethylated DNA as well. Recruits histone deacetylases and DNA methyltransferases. Acts as transcriptional repressor and plays a role in gene silencing. Functions as a scaffold protein, targeting GATAD2A and GATAD2B to chromatin to promote repression. May enhance the activation of some unmethylated cAMP-responsive promoters. From Homo sapiens (Human).
   1927..2646    +  CDS            EGFP: the original enhanced GFP (Yang et al., 1996) mammalian codon-optimized
   2663..2746    +  CDS            large T antigen (fragment): large T antigen from SV40 (simian virus 40)
   2769..2890    +  polyA_signal   SV40 poly(A) signal: SV40 polyadenylation signal
   2924..3352    -  rep_origin     f1 ori (sequence partly withheld): f1 bacteriophage origin of replication; arrow indicates direction of (+) strand synthesis
   3379..3483    +  promoter       AmpR promoter: bla
   3485..3842    +  promoter       SV40 promoter: SV40 enhancer and early promoter
   3877..4671    +  CDS            NeoR/KanR: aminoglycoside phosphotransferase from Tn5; aph(3')-II (or nptII); confers resistance to neomycin, kanamycin, and G418 (Geneticin®)
   4692..4844    +  CDS            ble (fragment): BLE_KLEPN - Experimental evidence at protein level: Swiss-Prot protein existence level 1. Binding protein with a strong affinity to the bleomycin family of antibiotics. Binds to CL990; an antimitotic-antibiotic compound. From Klebsiella pneumoniae.
   4903..4950    +  polyA_signal   HSV TK poly(A) signal: herpes simplex virus thymidine kinase polyadenylation signal (Cole and Stacy, 1985)
   5041..5057    -  polyA_signal   bGH poly(A) signal (fragment): bovine growth hormone polyadenylation signal
   5279..5867    +  rep_origin     ori: high-copy-number ColE1/pMB1/pBR322/pUC origin of replication
>Addgene plasmid #211572 | peMBD2G (pc2399) | addgene full sequence | sequence record 422492 | Addgene NGS Result
CCGTATTACCGCCATGCATTAGTTATTAATAGTAATCAATTACGGGGTCATTAGTTCATAGCCCATATAT
GGAGTTCCGCGTTACATAACTTACGGTAAATGGCCCGCCTGGCTGACCGCCCAACGACCCCCGCCCATTG
ACGTCAATAATGACGTATGTTCCCATAGTAACGCCAATAGGGACTTTCCATTGACGTCAATGGGTGGAGT
ATTTACGGTAAACTGCCCACTTGGCAGTACATCAAGTGTATCATATGCCAAGTACGCCCCCTATTGACGT
CAATGACGGTAAATGGCCCGCCTGGCATTATGCCCAGTACATGACCTTATGGGACTTTCCTACTTGGCAG
TACATCTACGTATTAGTCATCGCTATTACCATGGTGATGCGGTTTTGGCAGTACATCAATGGGCGTGGAT
AGCGGTTTGACTCACGGGGATTTCCAAGTCTCCACCCCATTGACGTCAATGGGAGTTTGTTTTGGCACCA
AAATCAACGGGACTTTCCAAAATGTCGTAACAACTCCGCCCCATTGACGCAAATGGGCGGTAGGCGTGTA
CGGTGGGAGGTCTATATAAGCAGAGCTGGTTTAGTGAACCGTCAGATCCGCTAGCGCTACCGGACTCAGA
TCTCGAGCTCAAGCTTCGAATTCAAAGGCCTACGTCGACGCCATGCGCGCGCACCCGGGGGGAGGCCGCT
GCTGCCCGGAGCAGGAGGAGGGGGAGAGCGCGGCGGGCGGCAGCGGCGCTGGCGGCGACTCCGCCATAGA
GCAGGGGGGCCAGGGCAGCGCGCTCGCTCCGTCCCCGGTGAGCGGCGTGCGCAGGGAAGGCGCTCGGGGC
GGCGGCCGTGGCCGGGGGCGGTGGAAGCAGGCGGCCCGGGGCGGCGGCGTCTGTGGCCGTGGCCGTGGCC
GTGGCCGGGGTCGGGGCCGTGGCCGGGGCCGGGGCCGGGGCCGCGGCCGTCCCCAGAGTGGCGGCAGCGG
CCTTGGCGGCGACGGCGGCGGCGGCGCGGGCGGCTGCGGCGTCGGCAGCGGTGGCGGCGTCGCCCCCCGG
CGGGATCCTGTCCCTTTCCCGTCGGGGAGCTCGGGGCCGGGGCCCAGGGGACCCCGGGCCACGGAGAGCG
GGAAGAGGATGGACTGCCCGGCCCTCCCCCCCGGATGGAAGAAGGAGGAAGTGATCCGAAAATCAGGGCT
CAGTGCTGGCAAGAGCGATGTCTACTACTTCAGTCCAAGTGGTAAGAAGTTCAGAAGTAAACCTCAGCTG
GCAAGATACCTGGGAAATGCTGTTGACCTTAGCAGTTTTGACTTCAGGACCGGCAAGATGATGCCTAGTA
AATTACAGAAGAACAAGCAGAGACTCCGGAATGACCCCCTCAATCAGAACAAGGGTAAACCAGACCTGAA
CACAACATTGCCAATTAGACAAACTGCATCAATTTTCAAGCAACCAGTAACCAAATTCACGAACCACCCG
AGCAATAAGGTGAAGTCAGACCCCCAGCGGATGAATGAACAACCACGTCAGCTTTTCTGGGAGAAGAGGC
TACAAGGACTTAGCGCATCAGATGTAACAGAACAAATTATAAAAACCATGGAGCTACCTAAAGGTCTTCA
AGGAGTCGGTCCAGGTAGCAATGACGAGACCCTTCTGTCTGCTGTGGCCAGTGCTTTACACACAAGCTCT
GCGCCCATCACAGGACAAGTCTCTGCTGCCGTGGAAAAGAACCCTGCTGTTTGGCTTAACACATCTCAAC
CCCTCTGCAAAGCTTTCATTGTTACAGATGAAGACATTAGGAAACAGGAAGAGCGAGTCCAACAAGTACG
CAAGAAACTGGAGGAGGCACTGATGGCCGACATCCTGTCCCGGGCTGCGGACACGGAGGAAGTAGACATT
GACATGGACGATGGAGATGAGGCGTGCGGCCGCGCCATGGTGAGCAAGGGCGAGGAGCTGTTCACCGGGG
TGGTGCCCATCCTGGTCGAGCTGGACGGCGACGTAAACGGCCACAAGTTCAGCGTGTCCGGCGAGGGCGA
GGGCGATGCCACCTACGGCAAGCTGACCCTGAAGTTCATCTGCACCACCGGCAAGCTGCCCGTGCCCTGG
CCCACCCTCGTGACCACCCTGACCTACGGCGTGCAGTGCTTCAGCCGCTACCCCGACCACATGAAGCAGC
ACGACTTCTTCAAGTCCGCCATGCCCGAAGGCTACGTCCAGGAGCGCACCATCTTCTTCAAGGACGACGG
CAACTACAAGACCCGCGCCGAGGTGAAGTTCGAGGGCGACACCCTGGTGAACCGCATCGAGCTGAAGGGC
ATCGACTTCAAGGAGGACGGCAACATCCTGGGGCACAAGCTGGAGTACAACTACAACAGCCACAACGTCT
ATATCATGGCCGACAAGCAGAAGAACGGCATCAAGGTGAACTTCAAGATCCGCCACAACATCGAGGACGG
CAGCGTGCAGCTCGCCGACCACTACCAGCAGAACACCCCCATCGGCGACGGCCCCGTGCTGCTGCCCGAC
AACCACTACCTGAGCACCCAGTCCGCCCTGAGCAAAGACCCCAACGAGAAGCGCGATCACATGGTCCTGC
TGGAGTTCGTGACCGCCGCCGGGATCACTCTCGGCATGGACGAGCTGTACAAGTAAAGCGGCCGCGACTC
TAGATCATAATCAGCCATACCACATTTGTAGAGGTTTTACTTGCTTTAAAAAACCTCCCACACCTCCCCC
TGAACCTGAAACATAAAATGAATGCAATTGTTGTTGTTAACTTGTTTATTGCAGCTTATAATGGTTACAA
ATAAAGCAATAGCATCACAAATTTCACAAATAAAGCATTTTTTTCACTGCATTCTAGTTGTGGTTTGTCC
AAACTCATCAATGTATCTTAAGGCGTAAATTGTAAGCGTTAATATTTTGTTAAAATTCGCGTTAAATTTT
TGTTAAATCAGCTCATTTTTTAACCAATAGGCCGAAATCGGCAAAATCCCTTATAAATCAAAAGAATAGA
CCGAGATAGGGT
[37 nt withheld, positions 3023-3059]
AAAGAACGTGGACTCCAACGTCAAAGG
[49 nt withheld, positions 3087-3135]
T
[91 nt withheld, positions 3137-3227]
G
[124 nt withheld, positions 3229-3352]
CAGGTGGCACTTTTCGGGGAAATGTGCGCGGAACCCCTATTTGTTTATTTTTCTAAATACATTCAAATAT
GTATCCGCTCATGAGACAATAACCCTGATAAATGCTTCAATAATATTGAAAAAGGAAGAGTCCTGAGGCG
GAAAGAACCAGCTGTGGAATGTGTGTCAGTTAGGGTGTGGAAAGTCCCCAGGCTCCCCAGCAGGCAGAAG
TATGCAAAGCATGCATCTCAATTAGTCAGCAACCAGGTGTGGAAAGTCCCCAGGCTCCCCAGCAGGCAGA
AGTATGCAAAGCATGCATCTCAATTAGTCAGCAACCATAGTCCCGCCCCTAACTCCGCCCATCCCGCCCC
TAACTCCGCCCAGTTCCGCCCATTCTCCGCCCCATGGCTGACTAATTTTTTTTATTTATGCAGAGGCCGA
GGCCGCCTCGGCCTCTGAGCTATTCCAGAAGTAGTGAGGAGGCTTTTTTGGAGGCCTAGGCTTTTGCAAA
GATCGATCAAGAGACAGGATGAGGATCGTTTCGCATGATTGAACAAGATGGATTGCACGCAGGTTCTCCG
GCCGCTTGGGTGGAGAGGCTATTCGGCTATGACTGGGCACAACAGACAATCGGCTGCTCTGATGCCGCCG
TGTTCCGGCTGTCAGCGCAGGGGCGCCCGGTTCTTTTTGTCAAGACCGACCTGTCCGGTGCCCTGAATGA
ACTGCAAGACGAGGCAGCGCGGCTATCGTGGCTGGCCACGACGGGCGTTCCTTGCGCAGCTGTGCTCGAC
GTTGTCACTGAAGCGGGAAGGGACTGGCTGCTATTGGGCGAAGTGCCGGGGCAGGATCTCCTGTCATCTC
ACCTTGCTCCTGCCGAGAAAGTATCCATCATGGCTGATGCAATGCGGCGGCTGCATACGCTTGATCCGGC
TACCTGCCCATTCGACCACCAAGCGAAACATCGCATCGAGCGAGCACGTACTCGGATGGAAGCCGGTCTT
GTCGATCAGGATGATCTGGACGAAGAGCATCAGGGGCTCGCGCCAGCCGAACTGTTCGCCAGGCTCAAGG
CGAGCATGCCCGACGGCGAGGATCTCGTCGTGACCCATGGCGATGCCTGCTTGCCGAATATCATGGTGGA
AAATGGCCGCTTTTCTGGATTCATCGACTGTGGCCGGCTGGGTGTGGCGGACCGCTATCAGGACATAGCG
TTGGCTACCCGTGATATTGCTGAAGAGCTTGGCGGCGAATGGGCTGACCGCTTCCTCGTGCTTTACGGTA
TCGCCGCTCCCGATTCGCAGCGCATCGCCTTCTATCGCCTTCTTGACGAGTTCTTCTGAGCGGGACTCTG
GGGTTCGAAATGACCGACCAAGCGACGCCCAACCTGCCATCACGAGATTTCGATTCCACCGCCGCCTTCT
ATGAAAGGTTGGGCTTCGGAATCGTTTTCCGGGACGCCGGCTGGATGATCCTCCAGCGCGGGGATCTCAT
GCTGGAGTTCTTCGCCCACCCTAGGGGGAGGCTAACTGAAACACGGAAGGAGACAATACCGGAAGGAACC
CGCGCTATGACGGCAATAAAAAGACAGAATAAAACGCACGGTGTTGGGTCGTTTGTTCATAAACGCGGGG
TTCGGTCCCAGGGCTGGCACTCTGTCGATACCCCACCGAGACCCCATTGGGGCCAATACGCCCGCGTTTC
TTCCTTTTCCCCACCCCACCCCCCAAGTTCGGGTGAAGGCCCAGGGCTCGCAGCCAACGTCGGGGCGGCA
GGCCCTGCCATAGCCTCAGGTTACTCATATATACTTTAGATTGATTTAAAACTTCATTTTTAATTTAAAA
GGATCTAGGTGAAGATCCTTTTTGATAATCTCATGACCAAAATCCCTTAACGTGAGTTTTCGTTCCACTG
AGCGTCAGACCCCGTAGAAAAGATCAAAGGATCTTCTTGAGATCCTTTTTTTCTGCGCGTAATCTGCTGC
TTGCAAACAAAAAAACCACCGCTACCAGCGGTGGTTTGTTTGCCGGATCAAGAGCTACCAACTCTTTTTC
CGAAGGTAACTGGCTTCAGCAGAGCGCAGATACCAAATACTGTTCTTCTAGTGTAGCCGTAGTTAGGCCA
CCACTTCAAGAACTCTGTAGCACCGCCTACATACCTCGCTCTGCTAATCCTGTTACCAGTGGCTGCTGCC
AGTGGCGATAAGTCGTGTCTTACCGGGTTGGACTCAAGACGATAGTTACCGGATAAGGCGCAGCGGTCGG
GCTGAACGGGGGGTTCGTGCACACAGCCCAGCTTGGAGCGAACGACCTACACCGAACTGAGATACCTACA
GCGTGAGCTATGAGAAAGCGCCACGCTTCCCGAAGGGAGAAAGGCGGACAGGTATCCGGTAAGCGGCAGG
GTCGGAACAGGAGAGCGCACGAGGGAGCTTCCAGGGGGAAACGCCTGGTATCTTTATAGTCCTGTCGGGT
TTCGCCACCTCTGACTTGAGCGTCGATTTTTGTGATGCTCGTCAGGGGGGCGGAGCCTATGGAAAAACGC
CAGCAACGCGGCCTTTTTACGGTTCCTGGCCTTTTGCTGGCCTTTTGCTCACATGTTCTTTCCTGCGTTA
TCCCCTGATTCTGTGGATAA
